Addgene plasmid #60870: CIP2Aprom417bp-pGL4.10Luc
Purpose: Luc reporter driven by 417 bp of the CIP2A promoter
Depositing lab: Jukka Westermarck. Depositing organization: University of Turku. Publication: ETS1 mediates MEK1/2-dependent overexpression of cancerous inhibitor of protein phosphatase 2A (CIP2A) in human cancer cells. Khanna A, Okkeri J, Bilgen T, Tiirikka T, Vihinen M, Visakorpi T, Westermarck J. PLoS One. 2011 Mar 22;6(3):e17979. doi: 10.1371/journal.pone.0017979. PubMed 21445343.
Backbone
  Vector backbone: pGL4.10(luc2)
  Backbone manufacturer: Promega
  Backbone size w/o insert (bp): 4242
  Vector type: Luciferase ; Promoterless
Growth in bacteria
  Bacterial resistance: Ampicillin, 100 μg/mL
  Growth temperature: 37°C
  Growth strain: DH5alpha
  Copy number: High Copy
Gene/Insert
  Gene/Insert name: 417 bp promoter fragment of Cancerous Inhibitor of PP2A (alt name: 417 bp CIP2A promoter)
  Species: H. sapiens (human)
  Insert size (bp): 417
  Entrez Gene: CIP2A (a.k.a. KIAA1524, NOCIVA, p90)
Terms and licenses: Academic/Nonprofit Terms; Industry Terms: Not Available to Industry
Depositor comments: Then various length luciferase promoter constructs were created using the Deletion Kit for Kilo-Sequencing (Takara Bio Inc., Japan) as per the manufacturer’s instructions. Please note that there are some discrepancies between Addgene's quality control sequences and the depositor's sequence. The depositor noted that these discrepancies do NOT affect plasmid function.
How to cite: CIP2Aprom417bp-pGL4.10Luc was a gift from Jukka Westermarck (Addgene plasmid # 60870 ; http://n2t.net/addgene:60870 ; RRID:Addgene_60870)
