[The description below was written by a language model from this plasmid's Addgene catalogue record.]
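Description:
CIP2Aprom417bp-pGL4.10Luc is a firefly luciferase promoter-reporter plasmid built on pGL4.10(luc2), a commercial promoterless reporter backbone of about 4.2 kb. It is maintained in E. coli as a high-copy plasmid under ampicillin selection. The backbone has no promoter of its own in front of the luc2 coding sequence (an engineered firefly luciferase gene), so luciferase expression in transfected cells depends on whatever regulatory DNA is cloned upstream. This makes light output a readout of that fragment's transcriptional activity.

Here the inserted regulatory sequence is a 417 bp fragment of the human CIP2A promoter. CIP2A (Cancerous Inhibitor of PP2A, also known as KIAA1524, NOCIVA or p90) encodes an inhibitor of protein phosphatase 2A. According to the depositor's comments, the plasmid belongs to a series of promoter constructs of various lengths produced with a commercial deletion kit. Comparing the activity of different-length members of such a series can locate the promoter regions needed for activity. The associated publication concerns ETS1-mediated, MEK1/2-dependent overexpression of CIP2A in human cancer cells, which suggests use in transient reporter assays of how that pathway and its transcription factors act on the CIP2A promoter.

No feature table is provided. The exact coordinates of the 417 bp fragment relative to the transcription start site, the cloning sites used and the remaining backbone elements are therefore not stated. The record also notes some discrepancies between the repository's quality-control sequence and the depositor's sequence, which the depositor reports do not affect plasmid function.
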