>Addgene plasmid #60870 | CIP2Aprom417bp-pGL4.10Luc | depositor partial sequence | sequence record 102839 | pGL4.10Luc backbone
GGCCTAACTGGCCGGTACCTGAGCTCGCTAGCCTCGAGGATATCAAGATCTGGCCTCGGCGGCCAAGCTT
GGCAATCCGGTACTGTTGGTAAAGCCACCATGGAAGATGCCAAAAACATTAAGAAGGGCCCAGCGCCATT
CTACCCACTCGAAGACGGGACCGCCGGCGAGCAGCTGCACAAAGCCATGAAGCGCTACGCCCTGGTGCCC
GGCACCATCGCCTTTACCGACGCACATATCGAGGTGGACATTACCTACGCCGAGTACTTCGAGATGAGCG
TTCGGCTGGCAGAAGCTATGAAGCGCTATGGGCTGAATACAAACCATCGGATCGTGGTGTGCAGCGAGAA
TAGCTTGCAGTTCTTCATGCCCGTGTTGGGTGCCCTGTTCATCGGTGTGGCTGTGGCCCCAGCTAACGAC
ATCTACAACGAGCGCGAGCTGCTGAACAGCATGGGCATCAGCCAGCCCACCGTCGTATTCGTGAGCAAGA
AAGGGCTGCAAAAGATCCTCAACGTGCAAAAGAAGCTACCGATCATACAAAAGATCATCATCATGGATAG
CAAGACCGACTACCAGGGCTTCCAAAGCATGTACACCTTCGTGACTTCCCATTTGCCACCCGGCTTCAAC
GAGTACGACTTCGTGCCCGAGAGCTTCGACCGGGACAAAACCATCGCCCTGATCATGAACAGTAGTGGCA
GTACCGGATTGCCCAAGGGCGTAGCCCTACCGCACCGCACCGCTTGTGTCCGATTCAGTCATGCCCGCGA
CCCCATCTTCGGCAACCAGATCATCCCCGACACCGCTATCCTCAGCGTGGTGCCATTTCACCACGGCTTC
GGCATGTTCACCACGCTGGGCTACTTGATCTGCGGCTTTCGGGTCGTGCTCATGTACCGCTTCGAGGAGG
AGCTATTCTTGCGCAGCTTGCAAGACTATAAGATTCAATCTGCCCTGCTGGTGCCCACACTATTTAGCTT
CTTCGCTAAGAGCACTCTCATCGACAAGTACGACCTAAGCAACTTGCACGAGATCGCCAGCGGCGGGGCG
CCGCTCAGCAAGGAGGTAGGTGAGGCCGTGGCCAAACGCTTCCACCTACCAGGCATCCGCCAGGGCTACG
GCCTGACAGAAACAACCAGCGCCATTCTGATCACCCCCGAAGGGGACGACAAGCCTGGCGCAGTAGGCAA
GGTGGTGCCCTTCTTCGAGGCTAAGGTGGTGGACTTGGACACCGGTAAGACACTGGGTGTGAACCAGCGC
GGCGAGCTGTGCGTCCGTGGCCCCATGATCATGAGCGGCTACGTTAACAACCCCGAGGCTACAAACGCTC
TCATCGACAAGGACGGCTGGCTGCACAGCGGCGACATCGCCTACTGGGACGAGGACGAGCACTTCTTCAT
CGTGGACCGGCTGAAGAGCCTGATCAAATACAAGGGCTACCAGGTAGCCCCAGCCGAACTGGAGAGCATC
CTGCTGCAACACCCCAACATCTTCGACGCCGGGGTCGCCGGCCTGCCCGACGACGATGCCGGCGAGCTGC
CCGCCGCAGTCGTCGTGCTGGAACACGGTAAAACCATGACCGAGAAGGAGATCGTGGACTATGTGGCCAG
CCAGGTTACAACCGCCAAGAAGCTGCGCGGTGGTGTTGTGTTCGTGGACGAGGTGCCTAAAGGACTGACC
GGCAAGTTGGACGCCCGCAAGATCCGCGAGATTCTCATTAAGGCCAAGAAGGGCGGCAAGATCGCCGTGT
AATAATTCTAGAGTCGGGGCGGCCGGCCGCTTCGAGCAGACATGATAAGATACATTGATGAGTTTGGACA
AACCACAACTAGAATGCAGTGAAAAAAATGCTTTATTTGTGAAATTTGTGATGCTATTGCTTTATTTGTA
ACCATTATAAGCTGCAATAAACAAGTTAACAACAACAATTGCATTCATTTTATGTTTCAGGTTCAGGGGG
AGGTGTGGGAGGTTTTTTAAAGCAAGTAAAACCTCTACAAATGTGGTAAAATCGATAAGGATCCGTCGAC
CGATGCCCTTGAGAGCCTTCAACCCAGTCAGCTCCTTCCGGTGGGCGCGGGGCATGACTATCGTCGCCGC
ACTTATGACTGTCTTCTTTATCATGCAACTCGTAGGACAGGTGCCGGCAGCGCTCTTCCGCTTCCTCGCT
CACTGACTCGCTGCGCTCGGTCGTTCGGCTGCGGCGAGCGGTATCAGCTCACTCAAAGGCGGTAATACGG
TTATCCACAGAATCAGGGGATAACGCAGGAAAGAACATGTGAGCAAAAGGCCAGCAAAAGGCCAGGAACC
GTAAAAAGGCCGCGTTGCTGGCGTTTTTCCATAGGCTCCGCCCCCCTGACGAGCATCACAAAAATCGACG
CTCAAGTCAGAGGTGGCGAAACCCGACAGGACTATAAAGATACCAGGCGTTTCCCCCTGGAAGCTCCCTC
GTGCGCTCTCCTGTTCCGACCCTGCCGCTTACCGGATACCTGTCCGCCTTTCTCCCTTCGGGAAGCGTGG
CGCTTTCTCATAGCTCACGCTGTAGGTATCTCAGTTCGGTGTAGGTCGTTCGCTCCAAGCTGGGCTGTGT
GCACGAACCCCCCGTTCAGCCCGACCGCTGCGCCTTATCCGGTAACTATCGTCTTGAGTCCAACCCGGTA
AGACACGACTTATCGCCACTGGCAGCAGCCACTGGTAACAGGATTAGCAGAGCGAGGTATGTAGGCGGTG
CTACAGAGTTCTTGAAGTGGTGGCCTAACTACGGCTACACTAGAAGAACAGTATTTGGTATCTGCGCTCT
GCTGAAGCCAGTTACCTTCGGAAAAAGAGTTGGTAGCTCTTGATCCGGCAAACAAACCACCGCTGGTAGC
GGTGGTTTTTTTGTTTGCAAGCAGCAGATTACGCGCAGAAAAAAAGGATCTCAAGAAGATCCTTTGATCT
TTTCTACGGGGTCTGACGCTCAGTGGAACGAAAACTCACGTTAAGGGATTTTGGTCATGAGATTATCAAA
AAGGATCTTCACCTAGATCCTTTTAAATTAAAAATGAAGTTTTAAATCAATCTAAAGTATATATGAGTAA
ACTTGGTCTGACAGCGGCCGCAAATGCTAAACCACTGCAGTGGTTACCAGTGCTTGATCAGTGAGGCACC
GATCTCAGCGATCTGCCTATTTCGTTCGTCCATAGTGGCCTGACTCCCCGTCGTGTAGATCACTACGATT
CGTGAGGGCTTACCATCAGGCCCCAGCGCAGCAATGATGCCGCGAGAGCCGCGTTCACCGGCCCCCGATT
TGTCAGCAATGAACCAGCCAGCAGGGAGGGCCGAGCGAAGAAGTGGTCCTGCTACTTTGTCCGCCTCCAT
CCAGTCTATGAGCTGCTGTCGTGATGCTAGAGTAAGAAGTTCGCCAGTGAGTAGTTTCCGAAGAGTTGTG
GCCATTGCTACTGGCATCGTGGTATCACGCTCGTCGTTCGGTATGGCTTCGTTCAACTCTGGTTCCCAGC
GGTCAAGCCGGGTCACATGATCACCCATATTATGAAGAAATGCAGTCAGCTCCTTAGGGCCTCCGATCGT
TGTCAGAAGTAAGTTGGCCGCGGTGTTGTCGCTCATGGTAATGGCAGCACTACACAATTCTCTTACCGTC
ATGCCATCCGTAAGATGCTTTTCCGTGACCGGCGAGTACTCAACCAAGTCGTTTTGTGAGTAGTGTATAC
GGCGACCAAGCTGCTCTTGCCCGGCGTCTATACGGGACAACACCGCGCCACATAGCAGTACTTTGAAAGT
GCTCATCATCGGGAATCGTTCTTCGGGGCGGAAAGACTCAAGGATCTTGCCGCTATTGAGATCCAGTTCG
ATATAGCCCACTCTTGCACCCAGTTGATCTTCAGCATCTTTTACTTTCACCAGCGTTTCGGGGTGTGCAA
AAACAGGCAAGCAAAATGCCGCAAAGAAGGGAATGAGTGCGACACGAAAATGTTGGATGCTCATACTCGT
CCTTTTTCAATATTATTGAAGCATTTATCAGGGTTACTAGTACGTCTCTCAAGGATAAGTAAGTAATATT
AAGGTACGGGAGGTATTGGACAGGCCGCAATAAAATATCTTTATTTTCATTACATCTGTGTGTTGGTTTT
TTGTGTGAATCGATAGTACTAACATACGCTCTCCATCAAAACAAAACGAAACAAAACAAACTAGCAAAAT
AGGCTGTCCCCAGTGCAAGTGCAGGTGCCAGAACATTTCTCT
