>Addgene plasmid #60870 | CIP2Aprom417bp-pGL4.10Luc | addgene partial sequence | sequence record 137894 | RVprimer3 5'-CTAGCAAAATAGGCTGTCCC-3'
TTTCTCTGGCCTAACTGGCCGGGGGCAAGCGACCATTTCTCAGGTAGAGGATGACGCACAAACGAAAAAC
TGGCCATCCAACATGAAGGACGAGGAAGCGCACGAAATCAGAGCGCACAGCTGAGTGAGGAATCCCCCTT
CTCCTAACCGATTCCTCTCCCGAGAAATCGCGAGATTTCTCGCCTTCACGGGATCTCAGGCCGAAACCTC
GCGGCCTCTCAGACGAGGGTGGGTTAGCGGGGGCAGCTCCCAACCCCCGTCCTGGACCCACAAATCACCT
CGACCCCTGGCCCACCCCGGCCGTCACCGAGAACGGTCCCCTAGGGTGCCTAGGGACTTCCGGAGCCCGA
CCGGATCCGGAAGCTTCTGAGAGCAAGGGGGTGGGGCCGAAAATCAAAAAAAGCGCGGCGAAAGCTAAAG
GCCGGCGCACGCTGGGCGGTGGTGGTCCCTAAGCCGGGCCGCGGCCGGTGCAATGGACTCCACTGCCTGC
TTGAAGTCCTTGCTCCTGACTGTCAGTCAGTACAAAGCCGTGAAGTCAGAGGCGAACGCCACTCAGCTTT
TGCGGCACTTGGAGGTAATTTCTGGAAGATCTGGCCTCGGCGGCCAAGCTTGGCAATCCGGTACTGTTGG
TAAAGCCACCATGGAAGATGCCAAAAACATTAAGAAGGGCCCAGCGCCATTCTACCCACTCGAAGACGGG
ACCGCCGGCGAGCAGCTGCACAAAGCCATGAAGCGCTACGCCCTGGTGCCCGGCACCATCGCCTTTACCG
ACGCACATATCGAGGTGGACATTACCTACGCCGAGTACTTCGAGATGAGCGTTCGGCTGGCAGAAGCTAT
GAAGCGCTATGGGCTGAATACAAACCATCGGATCGTGGTGTGCAGCGAGAATAGCTTGCAGTTCTTCATG
CCCGTGTTGGGTGCCCTGTTCATCGGTGTGGCTGTGGCCCCAGCTAACGACATCTACAACGAGCGCGAGC
TGCTGA
