>Addgene plasmid #60870 | CIP2Aprom417bp-pGL4.10Luc | addgene partial sequence | sequence record 137895 | Luc2-Rev 5'-GCCCTTCTTAATGTTTTTG-3'
GGATTGCCAAGCTTGGCCGCCGAGGCCAGATCTTCCAGAAATTACCTCCAAGTGCCGCAAAAGCTGAGTG
GCGTTCGCCTCTGACTTCACGGCTTTGTACTGACTGACAGTCAGGAGCAAGGACTTCAAGCAGGCAGTGG
AGTCCATTGCACCGGCCGCGGCCCGGCTTAGGGACCACCACCGCCCAGCGTGCGCCGGCCTTTAGCTTTC
GCCGCGCTTTTTTTGATTTTCGGCCCCACCCCCTTGCTCTCAGAAGCTTCCGGATCCGGTCGGGCTCCGG
AAGTCCCTAGGCACCCTAGGGGACCGTTCTCGGTGACGGCCGGGGTGGGCCAGGGGTCGAGGTGATTTGT
GGGTCCAGGACGGGGGTTGGGAGCTGCCCCCGCTAACCCACCCTCGTCTGAGAGGCCGCGAGGTTTCGGC
CTGAGATCCCGTGAAGGCGAGAAATCTCGCGATTTCTCGGGAGAGGAATCGGTTAGGAGAAGGGGGATTC
CTCACTCAGCTGTGCGCTCTGATTTCGTGCGCTTCCTCGTCCTTCATGTTGGATGGCCAGTTTTTCGTTT
GTGCGTCATCCTCTACCTGAGAAATGGTCGCTTGCCCCCGGCCAGTTAGGCCAGAGAAATGTTCTGGCAC
CTGCACTTGCACTGGGGACAGCCTATTTTGCTAGTTTGTTTTGTTTCGTTTTGTTTTGATGGAGAGCGTA
TGTTAGTACTATCGATTCACACAAAAAACCAACACACAGATGTAATGAAAATAAAGATATTTTATTGCGG
CCTGTCCAATACCTCCCGTACCTTAATATTACTTACTTATCCTTGAGAGACGTACTAGTAACCCTGATAA
ATGCTTCAATAATATTGAAAAAGGACGAGTATGAGCATCCAACATTTTCGTGTCGCACTCATTCCCTTCT
TTGCGGCATTTTGCTTGCCT
